Addgene plasmid #129898: pRDAX-213 C-Tag miRFP670[2] L32 FRB EGFP
Purpose: PPI (BiFC/TriFC) assay vector
Depositing lab: Gary Lewin. Depositing organization: Max-Delbrueck-Centrum fuer Molekulare Medizin (MDC).
Backbone
  Vector backbone: custom built
  Vector type: Mammalian Expression
Growth in bacteria
  Bacterial resistance: Ampicillin, 100 μg/mL
  Growth temperature: 37°C
  Growth strain: DH5alpha
  Copy number: High Copy
Gene/Insert
  Gene/Insert name: FRB
  Species: M. musculus (mouse)
  Cloning method: Restriction Enzyme; 5′ cloning site unknown (unknown if destroyed); 3′ cloning site unknown (unknown if destroyed)
Terms and licenses: Academic/Nonprofit Terms; Industry Terms: Not Available to Industry
How to cite: pRDAX-213 C-Tag miRFP670[2] L32 FRB EGFP was a gift from Gary Lewin (Addgene plasmid # 129898 ; http://n2t.net/addgene:129898 ; RRID:Addgene_129898)
