[The description below was written by a language model from this plasmid's Addgene catalogue record and pLannotate feature annotations shown in this document.]
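Description:
pRDAX-213 C-Tag miRFP670[2] L32 FRB EGFP is a custom-built mammalian expression plasmid of about 6.8 kb designed for protein–protein interaction assays based on bimolecular or trimolecular fluorescence complementation (BiFC/TriFC). It is maintained in E. coli at high copy through a ColE1/pUC-type origin and selected with ampicillin via a β-lactamase gene driven by its own bla promoter.

The expression unit is driven by the human CMV immediate-early enhancer and promoter, followed by a chimeric β-globin/immunoglobulin intron that promotes efficient processing of the transcript. The first open reading frame encodes FRB, the FKBP–rapamycin binding domain, followed after a gap of roughly 100 nt by a fragment matching the near-infrared, biliverdin-dependent fluorescent protein miRFP670. From the name, this appears to be the second split half of the reporter attached to the C-terminus of FRB through a linker ("L32"), although the linker is not annotated. The catalogue lists the insert species as mouse, whereas the automated annotation matches it to the human FRAP domain, so the origin is not settled by the record. Downstream, an EMCV IRES drives EGFP from the same transcript, giving a constitutive green signal that marks transfected cells and can serve to normalise expression. A second chimeric intron, a WPRE, and bGH and rabbit β-globin polyadenylation signals follow to enhance and terminate expression.

On its own the miRFP670 fragment should not fluoresce. Signal is expected only when a partner protein carrying the complementary fragment is brought close. FRB is a typical control for this, since rapamycin induces its dimerisation with FKBP, though the record does not name the partner construct.
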