Features (pLannotate 1.2.2; 17 found; start..end, strand, type, name):
    155..532     +  enhancer       CMV enhancer: human cytomegalovirus immediate early enhancer
    534..733     +  promoter       CMV promoter: human cytomegalovirus (CMV) immediate early promoter
    872..1004    +  intron         chimeric intron: chimera between introns from human β-globin and immunoglobulin heavy chain genes
   1034..1309    +  CDS            FRB: FKBP-rapamycin binding domain of human FRAP
   1409..1987    +  CDS            emiRFP670 (fragment): emiRFP670 is a basic (constitutively fluorescent) near ir fluorescent protein published in 2020, derived from Rhodopseudomonas palustris. It has low acid sensitivity. It requires the cofactor biliverdin for fluorescence.
   2004..2590    +  misc_feature   IRES2: internal ribosome entry site (IRES) of the encephalomyocarditis virus (EMCV)
   2591..3310    +  CDS            EGFP: the original enhanced GFP (Yang et al., 1996) mammalian codon-optimized
   3356..3488    +  intron         chimeric intron: chimera between introns from human β-globin and immunoglobulin heavy chain genes
   3497..4085    +  misc_feature   WPRE: woodchuck hepatitis virus posttranscriptional regulatory element
   4089..4105    +  misc_feature   MCS (fragment): pUC18/19 multiple cloning site
   4118..4229    +  polyA_signal   bGH poly(A) signal: bovine growth hormone polyadenylation signal
   4325..4343    -  promoter       T3 promoter: promoter for bacteriophage T3 RNA polymerase
   4402..4476    +  CDS            HBB (fragment): HBB_PONPY - Experimental evidence at transcript level: Swiss-Prot protein existence level 2. Involved in oxygen transport from the lung to the various peripheral tissues. From Pongo pygmaeus (Bornean orangutan).
   4547..4602    +  polyA_signal   β-globin poly(A) signal: rabbit β-globin polyadenylation signal (Gil and Proudfoot, 1987)
   4981..5569    -  rep_origin     ori: high-copy-number ColE1/pMB1/pBR322/pUC origin of replication
   5740..6600    -  CDS            AmpR: β-lactamase; bla; confers resistance to ampicillin, carbenicillin, and related antibiotics
   6601..6705    -  promoter       AmpR promoter: bla
>Addgene plasmid #129898 | pRDAX-213 C-Tag miRFP670[2] L32 FRB EGFP | depositor full sequence | sequence record 249276 | Full Sequence
GCCTGCCTCCAGGCCTCAATATTGGCCATTAGCCATATTATTCATTGGTTATATAGCATAAATCAATATT
GGCTATTGGCCATTGCATACGTTGTATCTATATCATAATATGTACATTTATATTGGCTCATGTCCAATAT
GACCGCCATGTTGGCATTGATTATTGACTAGTTATTAATAGTAATCAATTACGGGGTCATTAGTTCATAG
CCCATATATGGAGTTCCGCGTTACATAACTTACGGTAAATGGCCCGCCTGGCTGACCGCCCAACGACCCC
CGCCCATTGACGTCAATAATGACGTATGTTCCCATAGTAACGCCAATAGGGACTTTCCATTGACGTCAAT
GGGTGGAGTATTTACGGTAAACTGCCCACTTGGCAGTACATCAAGTGTATCATATGCCAAGTCCGCCCCC
TATTGACGTCAATGACGGTAAATGGCCCGCCTGGCATTATGCCCAGTACATGACCTTACGGGACTTTCCT
ACTTGGCAGTACATCTACGTATTAGTCATCGCTATTACCATGGTGATGCGGTTTTGGCAGTACACCAATG
GGCGTGGATAGCGGTTTGACTCACGGGGATTTCCAAGTCTCCACCCCATTGACGTCAATGGGAGTTTGTT
TTGGCACCAAAATCAACGGGACTTTCCAAAATGTCGTAATAACCCCGCCCCGTTGACGCAAATGGGCGGT
AGGCGTGTACGGTGGGAGGTCTATATAAGCAGAGCTCGTTTAGTGAACCGTCAGATCACTAGAAGCTTTA
TTGCGGTAGTTTATCACAGTTAAATTGCTAACGCAGTCAGTGCTTCTGACACAACAGTCTCGAACTTAAG
CTGCAGAAGTTGGTCGTGAGGCACTGGGCAGGTAAGTATCAAGGTTACAAGACAGGTTTAAGGAGACCAA
TAGAAACTGGGCTTGTCGAGACAGAGAAGACTCTTGCGTTTCTGATAGGCACCTATTGGTCTTACTGACA
TCCACTTTGCCTTTCTCTCCACAGGTGTCCACTCCCAGGCCACCATGGTGGCCATCCTCTGGCATGAGAT
GTGGCATGAAGGCCTGGAAGAGGCATCTCGTTTGTACTTTGGGGAAAGGAACGTGAAAGGCATGTTTGAG
GTGCTGGAGCCCTTGCATGCTATGATGGAACGGGGCCCCCAGACTCTGAAGGAAACATCCTTTAATCAGG
CCTATGGTCGAGATTTAATGGAGGCCCAAGAGTGGTGCAGGAAGTACATGAAATCAGGGAATGTCAAGGA
CCTCACCCAAGCCTGGGACCTCTATTATCATGTGTTCCGACGAATCTCAGACGTGGGTGGCGGAGGGAGC
GAAGGCGGCGGATCCGGAGGGCCTGGCTCTGGCGGAGAGGGGAGCGCTGGAGGCGGGTCAGCCGGTGGTG
GCAGTGGCAGAGCGGGACCCAGTATCGACCTGTCTGGGACACTCGCACCAGCACTGGAGCGCATAAGAAC
TGCTGGATCACTGAGGGCCCTCTGTGACGACACAGTCTTGCTCTTTCAGCAATGTACGGGCTATGATCGA
GTGATGGTGTACCGATTCGACGAACAGGGTCATGGTCTGGTCTTTTCCGAGTGTCACGTGCCTGGCCTGG
AGAGCTACTTTGGCAACCGCTATCCCTCTTCTACCGTACCCCAGATGGCCAGGCAACTTTACGTCCGGCA
ACGGGTCAGAGTGCTGGTGGATGTGACCTACCAGCCTGTGCCACTCGAACCTCGGCTGAGCCCACTCACT
GGACGGGATCTGGACATGAGCGGCTGCTTCCTGAGGTCCATGTCACCTTGCCATCTGCAGTTCTTGAAGG
ACATGGGCGTTCGAGCCACACTCGCAGTCTCACTGGTTGTAGGCGGGAAACTGTGGGGTCTTGTGGTGTG
TCACCACTACCTTCCCAGGTTCATCCGGTTCGAGTTGAGAGCCATCTGCAAACGTTTGGCCGAGAGAATA
GCCACCCGCATTACTGCTCTGGAATCCTAAGAATTCAGATCCGCCCCTCTCCCTCCCCCCCCCCTAACGT
TACTGGCCGAAGCCGCTTGGAATAAGGCCGGTGTGCGTTTGTCTATATGTTATTTTCCACCATATTGCCG
TCTTTTGGCAATGTGAGGGCCCGGAAACCTGGCCCTGTCTTCTTGACGAGCATTCCTAGGGGTCTTTCCC
CTCTCGCCAAAGGAATGCAAGGTCTGTTGAATGTCGTGAAGGAAGCAGTTCCTCTGGTAGCTTCTTGAAG
ACAAACAACGTCTGTAGCGACCCTTTGCAGGCAGCGGAACCCCCCACCTGGCGACAGGTGCCTCTGCGGC
CAAAAGCCACGTGTATAAGATACACCTGCAAAGGCGGCACAACCCCAGTGCCACGTTGTGAGTTGGATAG
TTGTGGAAAGAGTCAAATGGCTCTCCTCAAGCGTATTCAACAAGGGGCTGAAGGATGCCCAGAAGGTACC
CCATTGTATGGGATCTGATCTGGGGCCTCGGTACACATGCTTTACATGTGTTTAGTCGAGGTTAAAAAAA
CGTCTAGGCCCCCCGAACCACGGGGACGTGGTTTTCCTTTGAAAAACACGATGATAATATGGCCACAACC
ATGGTGAGCAAGGGCGAGGAGCTGTTCACCGGGGTGGTGCCCATCCTGGTCGAGCTGGACGGCGACGTAA
ACGGCCACAAGTTCAGCGTGTCCGGCGAGGGCGAGGGCGATGCCACCTACGGCAAGCTGACCCTGAAGTT
CATCTGCACCACCGGCAAGCTGCCCGTGCCCTGGCCCACCCTCGTGACCACCCTGACCTACGGCGTGCAG
TGCTTCAGCCGCTACCCCGACCACATGAAGCAGCACGACTTCTTCAAGTCCGCCATGCCCGAAGGCTACG
TCCAGGAGCGCACCATCTTCTTCAAGGACGACGGCAACTACAAGACCCGCGCCGAGGTGAAGTTCGAGGG
CGACACCCTGGTGAACCGCATCGAGCTGAAGGGCATCGACTTCAAGGAGGACGGCAACATCCTGGGGCAC
AAGCTGGAGTACAACTACAACAGCCACAACGTCTATATCATGGCCGACAAGCAGAAGAACGGCATCAAGG
TGAACTTCAAGATCCGCCACAACATCGAGGACGGCAGCGTGCAGCTCGCCGACCACTACCAGCAGAACAC
CCCCATCGGCGACGGCCCCGTGCTGCTGCCCGACAACCACTACCTGAGCACCCAGTCCGCCCTGAGCAAA
GACCCCAACGAGAAGCGCGATCACATGGTCCTGCTGGAGTTCGTGACCGCCGCCGGGATCACTCTCGGCA
TGGACGAGCTGTACAAGTAAACCGGTGCTCGAGGTACCGATGAATAGCTAAGGTCGAGGCCGCAGGTAAG
TATCAAGGTTACAAGACAGGTTTAAGGAGACCAATAGAAACTGGGCTTGTCGAGACAGAGAAGACTCTTG
CGTTTCTGATAGGCACCTATTGGTCTTACTGACATCCACTTTGCCTTTCTCTCCACAGGTGTCGACAATC
AACCTCTGGATTACAAAATTTGTGAAAGATTGACTGGTATTCTTAACTATGTTGCTCCTTTTACGCTATG
TGGATACGCTGCTTTAATGCCTTTGTATCATGCTATTGCTTCCCGTATGGCTTTCATTTTCTCCTCCTTG
TATAAATCCTGGTTGCTGTCTCTTTATGAGGAGTTGTGGCCCGTTGTCAGGCAACGTGGCGTGGTGTGCA
CTGTGTTTGCTGACGCAACCCCCACTGGTTGGGGCATTGCCACCACCTGTCAGCTCCTTTCCGGGACTTT
CGCTTTCCCCCTCCCTATTGCCACGGCGGAACTCATCGCCGCCTGCCTTGCCCGCTGCTGGACAGGGGCT
CGGCTGTTGGGCACTGACAATTCCGTGGTGTTGTCGGGGAAGCTGACGTCCTTTCCATGGCTGCTCGCCT
GTGTTGCCACCTGGATTCTGCGCGGGACGTCCTTCTGCTACGTCCCTTCGGCCCTCAATCCAGCGGACCT
TCCTTCCCGCGGCCTGCTGCCGGCTCTGCGGCCTCTTCCGCGTCTTCGCCTTCGCCCTCAGACGAGTCGG
ATCTCCCTTTGGGCCGCCTCCCCGCCTGGAATTCGAGCTCGGTACGATCAGCCTCGACTGTGCCTTCTAG
TTGCCAGCCATCTGTTGTTTGCCCCTCCCCCGTGCCTTCCTTGACCCTGGAAGGTGCCACTCCCACTGTC
CTTTCCTAATAAAATGAGGAAATTGCATCGCATTGTCTGAGTAGGTGTCATTCTATTCTGGGGGGTGGGG
TGGGGCAGGACAGCAAGGGGGAGGATTGGGAAGACAATAGCCCAGCTTTTGTTCCCTTTAGTGAGGGTTA
ATTGCGCGCTTGGCGTAATCATGGTCATAGCTGTTTCCTGTGTGAAATTGTTATCCGCTAATTCACTCCT
CAGGTGCAGGCTGCCTATCAGAAGGTGGTGGCTGGTGTGGCCAATGCCCTGGCTCACAAATACCACTGAG
ATCTTTTTCCCTCTGCCAAAAATTATGGGGACATCATGAAGCCCCTTGAGCATCTGACTTCTGGCTAATA
AAGGAAATTTATTTTCATTGCAATAGTGTGTTGGAATTTTTTGTGTCTCTCACTCGGAAGGACATATGGG
AGGGCAAATCATTTAAAACATCAGAATGAGTATTTGGTTTAGAGTTTGGCAACATATGCCCATATGCTGG
CTGCCATGAACAAAGGTTGGCTATAAAGAGGTCATCAGTATATGAAACAGCCCCCTGCTGTCCATTCCTT
ATTCCATAGAAAAGCCTTGACTTGAGGTTAGATTTTTTTTATATTTTGTTTTGTGTTATTTTTTTCTTTA
ACATCCCTAAAATTTTCCTTACATGTTTTACTAGCCAGATTTTTCCTCCTCTCCTGACTACTCCCAGTCA
TAGCTGTCCCTCTTCTCTTATGGAGATCGGCCGGCCGCCGGCGTCGACGCGCGCGGCCGCGGCGCGCCGT
TGCTGGCGTTTTTCCATAGGCTCCGCCCCCCTGACGAGCATCACAAAAATCGACGCTCAAGTCAGAGGTG
GCGAAACCCGACAGGACTATAAAGATACCAGGCGTTTCCCCCTGGAAGCTCCCTCGTGCGCTCTCCTGTT
CCGACCCTGCCGCTTACCGGATACCTGTCCGCCTTTCTCCCTTCGGGAAGCGTGGCGCTTTCTCATAGCT
CACGCTGTAGGTATCTCAGTTCGGTGTAGGTCGTTCGCTCCAAGCTGGGCTGTGTGCACGAACCCCCCGT
TCAGCCCGACCGCTGCGCCTTATCCGGTAACTATCGTCTTGAGTCCAACCCGGTAAGACACGACTTATCG
CCACTGGCAGCAGCCACTGGTAACAGGATTAGCAGAGCGAGGTATGTAGGCGGTGCTACAGAGTTCTTGA
AGTGGTGGCCTAACTACGGCTACACTAGAAGAACAGTATTTGGTATCTGCGCTCTGCTGAAGCCAGTTAC
CTTCGGAAAAAGAGTTGGTAGCTCTTGATCCGGCAAACAAACCACCGCTGGTAGCGGTGGTTTTTTTGTT
TGCAAGCAGCAGATTACGCGCAGAAAAAAAGGATCTCAAGAAGATCCTTTGATCTTTTCTACGGGGTCTG
ACGCTCAGTGGAACGAAAACTCACGTTAAGGGATTTTGGTCATGAGATTATCAAAAAGGATCTTCACCTA
GATCCTTTTAAATTAAAAATGAAGTTTTAAATCAATCTAAAGTATATATGAGTAAACTTGGTCTGACAGT
TACCAATGCTTAATCAGTGAGGCACCTATCTCAGCGATCTGTCTATTTCGTTCATCCATAGTTGCCTGAC
TCCCCGTCGTGTAGATAACTACGATACGGGAGGGCTTACCATCTGGCCCCAGTGCTGCAATGATACCGCG
AGACCCACGCTCACCGGCTCCAGATTTATCAGCAATAAACCAGCCAGCCGGAAGGGCCGAGCGCAGAAGT
GGTCCTGCAACTTTATCCGCCTCCATCCAGTCTATTAATTGTTGCCGGGAAGCTAGAGTAAGTAGTTCGC
CAGTTAATAGTTTGCGCAACGTTGTTGCCATTGCTACAGGCATCGTGGTGTCACGCTCGTCGTTTGGTAT
GGCTTCATTCAGCTCCGGTTCCCAACGATCAAGGCGAGTTACATGATCCCCCATGTTGTGCAAAAAAGCG
GTTAGCTCCTTCGGTCCTCCGATCGTTGTCAGAAGTAAGTTGGCCGCAGTGTTATCACTCATGGTTATGG
CAGCACTGCATAATTCTCTTACTGTCATGCCATCCGTAAGATGCTTTTCTGTGACTGGTGAGTACTCAAC
CAAGTCATTCTGAGAATAGTGTATGCGGCGACCGAGTTGCTCTTGCCCGGCGTCAATACGGGATAATACC
GCGCCACATAGCAGAACTTTAAAAGTGCTCATCATTGGAAAACGTTCTTCGGGGCGAAAACTCTCAAGGA
TCTTACCGCTGTTGAGATCCAGTTCGATGTAACCCACTCGTGCACCCAACTGATCTTCAGCATCTTTTAC
TTTCACCAGCGTTTCTGGGTGAGCAAAAACAGGAAGGCAAAATGCCGCAAAAAAGGGAATAAGGGCGACA
CGGAAATGTTGAATACTCATACTCTTCCTTTTTCAATATTATTGAAGCATTTATCAGGGTTATTGTCTCA
TGAGCGGATACATATTTGAATGTATTTAGAAAAATAAACAAATAGGGGTTCCGCGCACATTTCCCCGAAA
AGTGCCACCTGACGTCTAAGAAACCATTATTATCATGACATTAACCTATAAAAATAGGCGTATCACGAGG
CCCTTTCGTCTACGCGCGCGCCGGCGGCGCGCCGTCGACGGCCGGCCGCGGCCGC
